>Addgene plasmid #192508 | pCMV-PE2-tagRFP-BleoR | addgene full sequence | sequence record 377009 | Addgene NGS Result
AACCGGGAAAAGATCGAGAAGATCCTGACCTTCCGCATCCCCTACTACGTGGGCCCTCTGGCCAGGGGAA
ACAGCAGATTCGCCTGGATGACCAGAAAGAGCGAGGAAACCATCACCCCCTGGAACTTCGAGGAAGTGGT
GGACAAGGGCGCTTCCGCCCAGAGCTTCATCGAGCGGATGACCAACTTCGATAAGAACCTGCCCAACGAG
AAGGTGCTGCCCAAGCACAGCCTGCTGTACGAGTACTTCACCGTGTATAACGAGCTGACCAAAGTGAAAT
ACGTGACCGAGGGAATGAGAAAGCCCGCCTTCCTGAGCGGCGAGCAGAAAAAGGCCATCGTGGACCTGCT
GTTCAAGACCAACCGGAAAGTGACCGTGAAGCAGCTGAAAGAGGACTACTTCAAGAAAATCGAGTGCTTC
GACTCCGTGGAAATCTCCGGCGTGGAAGATCGGTTCAACGCCTCCCTGGGCACATACCACGATCTGCTGA
AAATTATCAAGGACAAGGACTTCCTGGACAATGAGGAAAACGAGGACATTCTGGAAGATATCGTGCTGAC
CCTGACACTGTTTGAGGACAGAGAGATGATCGAGGAACGGCTGAAAACCTATGCCCACCTGTTCGACGAC
AAAGTGATGAAGCAGCTGAAGCGGCGGAGATACACCGGCTGGGGCAGGCTGAGCCGGAAGCTGATCAACG
GCATCCGGGACAAGCAGTCCGGCAAGACAATCCTGGATTTCCTGAAGTCCGACGGCTTCGCCAACAGAAA
CTTCATGCAGCTGATCCACGACGACAGCCTGACCTTTAAAGAGGACATCCAGAAAGCCCAGGTGTCCGGC
CAGGGCGATAGCCTGCACGAGCACATTGCCAATCTGGCCGGCAGCCCCGCCATTAAGAAGGGCATCCTGC
AGACAGTGAAGGTGGTGGACGAGCTCGTGAAAGTGATGGGCCGGCACAAGCCCGAGAACATCGTGATCGA
AATGGCCAGAGAGAACCAGACCACCCAGAAGGGACAGAAGAACAGCCGCGAGAGAATGAAGCGGATCGAA
GAGGGCATCAAAGAGCTGGGCAGCCAGATCCTGAAAGAACACCCCGTGGAAAACACCCAGCTGCAGAACG
AGAAGCTGTACCTGTACTACCTGCAGAATGGGCGGGATATGTACGTGGACCAGGAACTGGACATCAACCG
GCTGTCCGACTACGATGTGGACGCTATCGTGCCTCAGAGCTTTCTGAAGGACGACTCCATCGACAACAAG
GTGCTGACCAGAAGCGACAAGAACCGGGGCAAGAGCGACAACGTGCCCTCCGAAGAGGTCGTGAAGAAGA
TGAAGAACTACTGGCGGCAGCTGCTGAACGCCAAGCTGATTACCCAGAGAAAGTTCGACAATCTGACCAA
GGCCGAGAGAGGCGGCCTGAGCGAACTGGATAAGGCCGGCTTCATCAAGAGACAGCTGGTGGAAACCCGG
CAGATCACAAAGCACGTGGCACAGATCCTGGACTCCCGGATGAACACTAAGTACGACGAGAATGACAAGC
TGATCCGGGAAGTGAAAGTGATCACCCTGAAGTCCAAGCTGGTGTCCGATTTCCGGAAGGATTTCCAGTT
TTACAAAGTGCGCGAGATCAACAACTACCACCACGCCCACGACGCCTACCTGAACGCCGTCGTGGGAACC
GCCCTGATCAAAAAGTACCCTAAGCTGGAAAGCGAGTTCGTGTACGGCGACTACAAGGTGTACGACGTGC
GGAAGATGATCGCCAAGAGCGAGCAGGAAATCGGCAAGGCTACCGCCAAGTACTTCTTCTACAGCAACAT
CATGAACTTTTTCAAGACCGAGATTACCCTGGCCAACGGCGAGATCCGGAAGCGGCCTCTGATCGAGACA
AACGGCGAAACCGGGGAGATCGTGTGGGATAAGGGCCGGGATTTTGCCACCGTGCGGAAAGTGCTGAGCA
TGCCCCAAGTGAATATCGTGAAAAAGACCGAGGTGCAGACAGGCGGCTTCAGCAAAGAGTCTATCCTGCC
CAAGAGGAACAGCGATAAGCTGATCGCCAGAAAGAAGGACTGGGACCCTAAGAAGTACGGCGGCTTCGAC
AGCCCCACCGTGGCCTATTCTGTGCTGGTGGTGGCCAAAGTGGAAAAGGGCAAGTCCAAGAAACTGAAGA
GTGTGAAAGAGCTGCTGGGGATCACCATCATGGAAAGAAGCAGCTTCGAGAAGAATCCCATCGACTTTCT
GGAAGCCAAGGGCTACAAAGAAGTGAAAAAGGACCTGATCATCAAGCTGCCTAAGTACTCCCTGTTCGAG
CTGGAAAACGGCCGGAAGAGAATGCTGGCCTCTGCCGGCGAACTGCAGAAGGGAAACGAACTGGCCCTGC
CCTCCAAATATGTGAACTTCCTGTACCTGGCCAGCCACTATGAGAAGCTGAAGGGCTCCCCCGAGGATAA
TGAGCAGAAACAGCTGTTTGTGGAACAGCACAAGCACTACCTGGACGAGATCATCGAGCAGATCAGCGAG
TTCTCCAAGAGAGTGATCCTGGCCGACGCTAATCTGGACAAAGTGCTGTCCGCCTACAACAAGCACCGGG
ATAAGCCCATCAGAGAGCAGGCCGAGAATATCATCCACCTGTTTACCCTGACCAATCTGGGAGCCCCTGC
CGCCTTCAAGTACTTTGACACCACCATCGACCGGAAGAGGTACACCAGCACCAAAGAGGTGCTGGACGCC
ACCCTGATCCACCAGAGCATCACCGGCCTGTACGAGACACGGATCGACCTGTCTCAGCTGGGAGGTGACT
CTGGAGGATCTAGCGGAGGATCCTCTGGCAGCGAGACACCAGGAACAAGCGAGTCAGCAACACCAGAGAG
CAGTGGCGGCAGCAGCGGCGGCAGCAGCACCCTAAATATAGAAGATGAGTATCGGCTACATGAGACCTCA
AAAGAGCCAGATGTTTCTCTAGGGTCCACATGGCTGTCTGATTTTCCTCAGGCCTGGGCGGAAACCGGGG
GCATGGGACTGGCAGTTCGCCAAGCTCCTCTGATCATACCTCTGAAAGCAACCTCTACCCCCGTGTCCAT
AAAACAATACCCCATGTCACAAGAAGCCAGACTGGGGATCAAGCCCCACATACAGAGACTGTTGGACCAG
GGAATACTGGTACCCTGCCAGTCCCCCTGGAACACGCCCCTGCTACCCGTTAAGAAACCAGGGACTAATG
ATTATAGGCCTGTCCAGGATCTGAGAGAAGTCAACAAGCGGGTGGAAGACATCCACCCCACCGTGCCCAA
CCCTTACAACCTCTTGAGCGGGCTCCCACCGTCCCACCAGTGGTACACTGTGCTTGATTTAAAGGATGCC
TTTTTCTGCCTGAGACTCCACCCCACCAGTCAGCCTCTCTTCGCCTTTGAGTGGAGAGATCCAGAGATGG
GAATCTCAGGACAATTGACCTGGACCAGACTCCCACAGGGTTTCAAAAACAGTCCCACCCTGTTTAATGA
GGCACTGCACAGAGACCTAGCAGACTTCCGGATCCAGCACCCAGACTTGATCCTGCTACAGTACGTGGAT
GACTTACTGCTGGCCGCCACTTCTGAGCTAGACTGCCAACAAGGTACTCGGGCCCTGTTACAAACCCTAG
GGAACCTCGGGTATCGGGCCTCGGCCAAGAAAGCCCAAATTTGCCAGAAACAGGTCAAGTATCTGGGGTA
TCTTCTAAAAGAGGGTCAGAGATGGCTGACTGAGGCCAGAAAAGAGACTGTGATGGGGCAGCCTACTCCG
AAGACCCCTCGACAACTAAGGGAGTTCCTAGGGAAGGCAGGCTTCTGTCGCCTCTTCATCCCTGGGTTTG
CAGAAATGGCAGCCCCCCTGTACCCTCTCACCAAACCGGGGACTCTGTTTAATTGGGGCCCAGACCAACA
AAAGGCCTATCAAGAAATCAAGCAAGCTCTTCTAACTGCCCCAGCCCTGGGGTTGCCAGATTTGACTAAG
CCCTTTGAACTCTTTGTCGACGAGAAGCAGGGCTACGCCAAAGGTGTCCTAACGCAAAAACTGGGACCTT
GGCGTCGGCCGGTGGCCTACCTGTCCAAAAAGCTAGACCCAGTAGCAGCTGGGTGGCCCCCTTGCCTACG
GATGGTAGCAGCCATTGCCGTACTGACAAAGGATGCAGGCAAGCTAACCATGGGACAGCCACTAGTCATT
CTGGCCCCCCATGCAGTAGAGGCACTAGTCAAACAACCCCCCGACCGCTGGCTTTCCAACGCCCGGATGA
CTCACTATCAGGCCTTGCTTTTGGACACGGACCGGGTCCAGTTCGGACCGGTGGTAGCCCTGAACCCGGC
TACGCTGCTCCCACTGCCTGAGGAAGGGCTGCAACACAACTGCCTTGATATCCTGGCCGAAGCCCACGGA
ACCCGACCCGACCTAACGGACCAGCCGCTCCCAGACGCCGACCACACCTGGTACACGGATGGAAGCAGTC
TCTTACAAGAGGGACAGCGTAAGGCGGGAGCTGCGGTGACCACCGAGACCGAGGTAATCTGGGCTAAAGC
CCTGCCAGCCGGGACATCCGCTCAGCGGGCTGAACTGATAGCACTCACCCAGGCCCTAAAGATGGCAGAA
GGTAAGAAGCTAAATGTTTATACTGATAGCCGTTATGCTTTTGCTACTGCCCATATCCATGGAGAAATAT
ACAGAAGGCGTGGGTGGCTCACATCAGAAGGCAAAGAGATCAAAAATAAAGACGAGATCTTGGCCCTACT
AAAAGCCCTCTTTCTGCCCAAAAGACTTAGCATAATCCATTGTCCAGGACATCAAAAGGGACACAGCGCC
GAGGCTAGAGGCAACCGGATGGCTGACCAAGCGGCCCGAAAGGCAGCCATCACAGAGACTCCAGACACCT
CTACCCTCCTCATAGAAAATTCATCACCCTCTGGCGGCTCAAAAAGAACCGCCGACGGCAGCGAATTCGA
GCCCAAGAAGAAGAGGAAAGTCGGAAGCGGCGCAACAAACTTCTCTCTGCTGAAACAAGCCGGAGATGTC
GAAGAGAATCCTGGACCGATGGTGTCTAAGGGCGAAGAGCTGATTAAGGAGAACATGCACATGAAGCTGT
ACATGGAGGGCACCGTGAACAACCACCACTTCAAGTGCACATCCGAGGGCGAAGGCAAGCCCTACGAGGG
CACCCAGACCATGAGAATCAAGGTGGTCGAGGGCGGCCCTCTCCCCTTCGCCTTCGACATCCTGGCTACC
AGCTTCATGTACGGCAGCAGAACCTTCATCAACCACACCCAGGGCATCCCCGACTTCTTTAAGCAGTCCT
TCCCTGAGGGCTTCACATGGGAGAGAGTCACCACATACGAAGACGGGGGCGTGCTGACCGCTACCCAGGA
CACCAGCCTCCAGGACGGCTGCCTCATCTACAACGTCAAGATCAGAGGGGTGAACTTCCCATCCAACGGC
CCTGTGATGCAGAAGAAAACACTCGGCTGGGAGGCCAACACCGAGATGCTGTACCCCGCTGACGGCGGCC
TGGAAGGCAGAAGCGACATGGCCCTGAAGCTCGTGGGCGGGGGCCACCTGATCTGCAACTTCAAGACCAC
ATACAGATCCAAGAAACCCGCTAAGAACCTCAAGATGCCCGGCGTCTACTATGTGGACCACAGACTGGAA
AGAATCAAGGAGGCCGACAAAGAGACCTACGTCGAGCAGCACGAGGTGGCTGTGGCCAGATACTGCGACC
TCCCTAGCAAACTGGGGCACAAACTTAATGGATCCGGCGCAACAAACTTCTCTCTGCTGAAACAAGCCGG
AGATGTCGAAGAGAATCCTGGACCGATGGCCAAGTTGACCAGTGCCGTTCCGGTGCTCACCGCGCGCGAC
GTCGCCGGAGCGGTCGAGTTCTGGACCGACCGGCTCGGGTTCTCCCGGGACTTCGTGGAGGACGACTTCG
CCGGTGTGGTCCGGGACGACGTGACCCTGTTCATCAGCGCGGTCCAGGACCAGGTGGTGCCGGACAACAC
CCTGGCCTGGGTGTGGGTGCGCGGCCTGGACGAGCTGTACGCCGAGTGGTCGGAGGTCGTGTCCACGAAC
TTCCGGGACGCCTCCGGGCCGGCCATGACCGAGATCGGCGAGCAGCCGTGGGGGCGGGAGTTCGCCCTGC
GCGACCCGGCCGGCAACTGCGTGCACTTCGTGGCCGAGGAGCAGGACTGAATTAAGAATTCGAGCCCAAG
AAGAAGAGGAAAGTCTAACCGGTCATCATCACCATCACCATTGAGTTTAAACCCGCTGATCAGCCTCGAC
TGTGCCTTCTAGTTGCCAGCCATCTGTTGTTTGCCCCTCCCCCGTGCCTTCCTTGACCCTGGAAGGTGCC
ACTCCCACTGTCCTTTCCTAATAAAATGAGAAAATTGCATCGCATTGTCTGAGTAGGTGTCATTCTATTC
TGGGGGGTGGGGTGGGGCAGGACAGCAAGGGGGAGGATTGGGAAGACAATAGCAGGCATGCTGGGGATGC
GGTGGGCTCTATGGCTTCTGAGGCGGAAAGAACCAGCTGGGGCTCGATACCGTCGACCTCTAGCTAGAGC
TTGGCGTAATCATGGTCATAGCTGTTTCCTGTGTGAAATTGTTATCCGCTCACAATTCCACACAACATAC
GAGCCGGAAGCATAAAGTGTAAAGCCTAGGGTGCCTAATGAGTGAGCTAACTCACATTAATTGCGTTGCG
CTCACTGCCCGCTTTCCAGTCGGGAAACCTGTCGTGCCAGCTGCATTAATGAATCGGCCAACGCGCGGGG
AGAGGCGGTTTGCGTATTGGGCGCTCTTCCGCTTCCTCGCTCACTGACTCGCTGCGCTCGGTCGTTCGGC
TGCGGCGAGCGGTATCAGCTCACTCAAAGGCGGTAATACGGTTATCCACAGAATCAGGGGATAACGCAGG
AAAGAACATGTGAGCAAAAGGCCAGCAAAAGGCCAGGAACCGTAAAAAGGCCGCGTTGCTGGCGTTTTTC
CATAGGCTCCGCCCCCCTGACGAGCATCACAAAAATCGACGCTCAAGTCAGAGGTGGCGAAACCCGACAG
GACTATAAAGATACCAGGCGTTTCCCCCTGGAAGCTCCCTCGTGCGCTCTCCTGTTCCGACCCTGCCGCT
TACCGGATACCTGTCCGCCTTTCTCCCTTCGGGAAGCGTGGCGCTTTCTCATAGCTCACGCTGTAGGTAT
CTCAGTTCGGTGTAGGTCGTTCGCTCCAAGCTGGGCTGTGTGCACGAACCCCCCGTTCAGCCCGACCGCT
GCGCCTTATCCGGTAACTATCGTCTTGAGTCCAACCCGGTAAGACACGACTTATCGCCACTGGCAGCAGC
CACTGGTAACAGGATTAGCAGAGCGAGGTATGTAGGCGGTGCTACAGAGTTCTTGAAGTGGTGGCCTAAC
TACGGCTACACTAGAAGAACAGTATTTGGTATCTGCGCTCTGCTGAAGCCAGTTACCTTCGGAAAAAGAG
TTGGTAGCTCTTGATCCGGCAAACAAACCACCGCTGGTAGCGGTGGTTTTTTTGTTTGCAAGCAGCAGAT
TACGCGCAGAAAAAAAGGATCTCAAGAAGATCCTTTGATCTTTTCTACGGGGTCTGACACTCAGTGGAAC
GAAAACTCACGTTAAGGGATTTTGGTCATGAGATTATCAAAAAGGATCTTCACCTAGATCCTTTTAAATT
AAAAATGAAGTTTTAAATCAATCTAAAGTATATATGAGTAAACTTGGTCTGACAGTTACCAATGCTTAAT
CAGTGAGGCACCTATCTCAGCGATCTGTCTATTTCGTTCATCCATAGTTGCCTGACTCCCCGTCGTGTAG
ATAACTACGATACGGGAGGGCTTACCATCTGGCCCCAGTGCTGCAATGATACCGCGAGACCCACGCTCAC
CGGCTCCAGATTTATCAGCAATAAACCAGCCAGCCGGAAGGGCCGAGCGCAGAAGTGGTCCTGCAACTTT
ATCCGCCTCCATCCAGTCTATTAATTGTTGCCGGGAAGCTAGAGTAAGTAGTTCGCCAGTTAATAGTTTG
CGCAACGTTGTTGCCATTGCTACAGGCATCGTGGTGTCACGCTCGTCGTTTGGTATGGCTTCATTCAGCT
CCGGTTCCCAACGATCAAGGCGAGTTACATGATCCCCCATGTTGTGCAAAAAAGCGGTTAGCTCCTTCGG
TCCTCCGATCGTTGTCAGAAGTAAGTTGGCCGCAGTGTTATCACTCATGGTTATGGCAGCACTGCATAAT
TCTCTTACTGTCATGCCATCCGTAAGATGCTTTTCTGTGACTGGTGAGTACTCAACCAAGTCATTCTGAG
AATAGTGTATGCGGCGACCGAGTTGCTCTTGCCCGGCGTCAATACGGGATAATACCGCGCCACATAGCAG
AACTTTAAAAGTGCTCATCATTGGAAAACGTTCTTCGGGGCGAAAACTCTCAAGGATCTTACCGCTGTTG
AGATCCAGTTCGATGTAACCCACTCGTGCACCCAACTGATCTTCAGCATCTTTTACTTTCACCAGCGTTT
CTGGGTGAGCAAAAACAGGAAGGCAAAATGCCGCAAAAAAGGGAATAAGGGCGACACGGAAATGTTGAAT
ACTCATACTCTTCCTTTTTCAATATTATTGAAGCATTTATCAGGGTTATTGTCTCATGAGCGGATACATA
TTTGAATGTATTTAGAAAAATAAACAAATAGGGGTTCCGCGCACATTTCCCCGAAAAGTGCCACCTGACG
TCGACGGATCGGGAGATCGATCTCCCGATCCCCTAGGGTCTACTCTCAGTACAATCTGCTCTGATGCCGC
ATAGTTAAGCCAGTATCTGCTCCCTGCTTGTGTGTTGGAGGTCGCTGAGTAGTGCGCGAGCAAAATTTAA
GCTACAACAAGGCAAGGCTTGACCGACAATTGCATGAAGAATCTGCTTAGGGTTAGGCGTTTTGCGCTGC
TTCGCGATGTACGGGCCAGATATACGCGTTGACATTGATTATTGACTAGTTATTAATAGTAATCAATTAC
GGGGTCATTAGTTCATAGCCCATATATGGAGTTCCGCGTTACATAACTTACGGTAAATGGCCCGCCTGGC
TGACCGCCCAACGACCCCCGCCCATTGACGTCAATAATGACGTATGTTCCCATAGTAACGCCAATAGGGA
CTTTCCATTGACGTCAATGGGTGGAGTATTTACGGTAAACTGCCCACTTGGCAGTACATCAAGTGTATCA
TATGCCAAGTACGCCCCCTATTGACGTCAATGACGGTAAATGGCCCGCCTGGCATTATGCCCAGTACATG
ACCTTATGGGACTTTCCTACTTGGCAGTACATCTACGTATTAGTCATCGCTATTACCATGGTGATGCGGT
TTTGGCAGTACATCAATGGGCGTGGATAGCGGTTTGACTCACGGGGATTTCCAAGTCTCCACCCCATTGA
CGTCAATGGGAGTTTGTTTTGGCACCAAAATCAACGGGACTTTCCAAAATGTCGTAACAACTCCGCCCCA
TTGACGCAAATGGGCGGTAGGCGTGTACGGTGGGAGGTCTATATAAGCAGAGCTGGTTTAGTGAACCGTC
AGATCCGCTAGAGATCCGCGGCCGCTAATACGACTCACTATAGGGAGAGCCGCCACCATGAAACGGACAG
CCGACGGAAGCGAGTTCGAGTCACCAAAGAAGAAGCGGAAAGTCGACAAGAAGTACAGCATCGGCCTGGA
CATCGGCACCAACTCTGTGGGCTGGGCCGTGATCACCGACGAGTACAAGGTGCCCAGCAAGAAATTCAAG
GTGCTGGGCAACACCGACCGGCACAGCATCAAGAAGAACCTGATCGGAGCCCTGCTGTTCGACAGCGGCG
AAACAGCCGAGGCCACCCGGCTGAAGAGAACCGCCAGAAGAAGATACACCAGACGGAAGAACCGGATCTG
CTATCTGCAAGAGATCTTCAGCAACGAGATGGCCAAGGTGGACGACAGCTTCTTCCACAGACTGGAAGAG
TCCTTCCTGGTGGAAGAGGATAAGAAGCACGAGCGGCACCCCATCTTCGGCAACATCGTGGACGAGGTGG
CCTACCACGAGAAGTACCCCACCATCTACCACCTGAGAAAGAAACTGGTGGACAGCACCGACAAGGCCGA
CCTGCGGCTGATCTATCTGGCCCTGGCCCACATGATCAAGTTCCGGGGCCACTTCCTGATCGAGGGCGAC
CTGAACCCCGACAACAGCGACGTGGACAAGCTGTTCATCCAGCTGGTGCAGACCTACAACCAGCTGTTCG
AGGAAAACCCCATCAACGCCAGCGGCGTGGACGCCAAGGCCATCCTGTCTGCCAGACTGAGCAAGAGCAG
ACGGCTGGAAAATCTGATCGCCCAGCTGCCCGGCGAGAAGAAGAATGGCCTGTTCGGAAACCTGATTGCC
CTGAGCCTGGGCCTGACCCCCAACTTCAAGAGCAACTTCGACCTGGCCGAGGATGCCAAACTGCAGCTGA
GCAAGGACACCTACGACGACGACCTGGACAACCTGCTGGCCCAGATCGGCGACCAGTACGCCGACCTGTT
TCTGGCCGCCAAGAACCTGTCCGACGCCATCCTGCTGAGCGACATCCTGAGAGTGAACACCGAGATCACC
AAGGCCCCCCTGAGCGCCTCTATGATCAAGAGATACGACGAGCACCACCAGGACCTGACCCTGCTGAAAG
CTCTCGTGCGGCAGCAGCTGCCTGAGAAGTACAAAGAGATTTTCTTCGACCAGAGCAAGAACGGCTACGC
CGGCTACATTGACGGCGGAGCCAGCCAGGAAGAGTTCTACAAGTTCATCAAGCCCATCCTGGAAAAGATG
GACGGCACCGAGGAACTGCTCGTGAAGCTGAACAGAGAGGACCTGCTGCGGAAGCAGCGGACCTTCGACA
ACGGCAGCATCCCCCACCAGATCCACCTGGGAGAGCTGCACGCCATTCTGCGGCGGCAGGAAGATTTTTA
CCCATTCCTGAAGGAC
Features (pLannotate 1.2.2; 18 found; start..end, strand, type, name):
    301..2795    +  CDS            Cas9(C) (fragment): C-terminal portion of Streptococcus pyogenes Cas9 (Zetsche et al., 2015)
   2899..4930    +  CDS            gag-pol (fragment): Moloney murine leukemia virus Gag-Pol polyprotein; gag-pol; contains a read-through stop codon
   5059..5769    +  CDS            TagRFP: monomeric derivative of red fluorescent protein from Entacmaea quadricolor (Merzlyak et al., 2007) mammalian codon-optimized
   5836..6210    +  CDS            BleoR: antibiotic-binding protein; Sh ble from Streptoalloteichus hindustanus; confers resistance to bleomycin, phleomycin, and Zeocin™
   6300..6524    +  polyA_signal   bGH poly(A) signal: bovine growth hormone polyadenylation signal
   6528..6549    +  promoter       SV40 promoter (fragment): SV40 enhancer and early promoter
   6617..6639    -  protein_bind   lac operator (fragment): The lac repressor binds to the lac operator to inhibit transcription in E. coli. This inhibition can be relieved by adding lactose or isopropyl-β-D-thiogalactopyranoside (IPTG). lac repressor encoded by lacI
   6643..6673    -  promoter       lac promoter: promoter for the E. coli lac operon
   6688..6709    -  protein_bind   CAP binding site: CAP binding activates transcription in the presence of cAMP. E. coli catabolite activator protein
   6722..6814    -  CDS            lacI (fragment): lac repressor; lacI; The lac repressor binds to the lac operator to inhibit transcription in E. coli. This inhibition can be relieved by adding lactose or isopropyl-β-D-thiogalactopyranoside (IPTG).
   6997..7585    -  rep_origin     ori: high-copy-number ColE1/pMB1/pBR322/pUC origin of replication
   7756..8616    -  CDS            AmpR: β-lactamase; bla; confers resistance to ampicillin, carbenicillin, and related antibiotics
   8617..8721    -  promoter       AmpR promoter: bla
   8792..8836    -  misc_feature   bom (fragment): basis of mobility region from pBR322
   8991..9370    +  enhancer       CMV enhancer: human cytomegalovirus immediate early enhancer
   9371..9574    +  promoter       CMV promoter: human cytomegalovirus (CMV) immediate early promoter
   9616..9634    +  promoter       T7 promoter: promoter for bacteriophage T7 RNA polymerase
   9705..300     +  CDS            Cas9(N) (across the origin): N-terminal portion of Streptococcus pyogenes Cas9 (Zetsche et al., 2015)
