[The description below was written by a language model from this plasmid's Addgene catalogue record and pLannotate feature annotations shown in this document.]
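Description:
pCMV-PE2-tagRFP-BleoR is an 11 kb mammalian expression plasmid built on the pCMV-PE2 backbone. It delivers prime editor 2 together with a fluorescent marker and a drug-resistance gene from a single transcript. In bacteria it is maintained by a high-copy ColE1/pUC-type origin and selected with ampicillin through the β-lactamase gene and its own promoter. Residual lac promoter/operator, lacI, bom and SV40 promoter fragments in the backbone appear to be cloning remnants rather than functional parts.

The payload is a synthetic open reading frame of about 7.5 kb driven by the human CMV immediate-early enhancer and promoter and terminated by the bovine growth hormone polyadenylation signal. A T7 promoter lies just upstream of the coding region. The feature table annotates the Streptococcus pyogenes Cas9 portion as N- and C-terminal pieces, with the N-terminal piece spanning the sequence origin; these abut to form a continuous Cas9. The adjacent "gag-pol fragment" corresponds to the Moloney murine leukemia virus reverse transcriptase domain that is fused to Cas9 in PE2. According to the record, bipartite SV40 nuclear localisation signals flank the editor. It is followed by P2A-tagRFP and P2A-BleoR; the P2A peptides and NLSs are not annotated separately in the table. The 2A ribosome-skipping sequences release the editor, the red fluorescent protein and the Sh ble protein as separate polypeptides.

This design allows transfected cells expressing PE2 to be identified or sorted by red fluorescence, or enriched by Zeocin selection. The plasmid encodes no pegRNA, which must be supplied separately. It was deposited in connection with work on predicting prime editing efficiency and product purity.
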