Addgene plasmid #192508: pCMV-PE2-tagRFP-BleoR
Purpose: Expression of PE2 in mammalian cells with co-expression of tagRFP and Zeocin resistance gene.
Depositing lab: Gerald Schwank. Publication: Predicting prime editing efficiency and product purity by deep learning. Mathis N, Allam A, Kissling L, Marquart KF, Schmidheini L, Solari C, Balazs Z, Krauthammer M, Schwank G. Nat Biotechnol. 2023 Jan 16. doi: 10.1038/s41587-022-01613-7. PubMed 36646933.
Backbone
  Vector backbone: pCMV-PE2 (#132775)
  Backbone manufacturer: David Liu
  Vector type: Mammalian Expression
  Selectable markers: Zeocin
Growth in bacteria
  Bacterial resistance: Ampicillin, 100 μg/mL
  Growth temperature: 37°C
  Growth strain: NEB Stable
  Copy number: High Copy
Gene/Insert
  Gene/Insert name: PE2-P2A-tagRFP-P2A-BleoR (alt name: Prime editor 2-P2A-tagRFP-P2A-BleoR)
  Species: Synthetic; SpCas9 is from Streptococcus pyogenes; MMLV_RT is from the Moloney murine leukemia virus
  Insert size (bp): 7512
  Tag / fusion protein: SV40 bpNLS (N terminal on insert); SV40 bpNLS (C terminal on insert); tagRFP (C terminal on insert); BleoR (C terminal on insert)
Terms and licenses: Academic/Nonprofit Terms; Industry Terms: Not Available to Industry
How to cite: pCMV-PE2-tagRFP-BleoR was a gift from Gerald Schwank (Addgene plasmid # 192508 ; http://n2t.net/addgene:192508 ; RRID:Addgene_192508)
